>Addgene plasmid #199324 | pcDNA3-RIPK3[S199D][S227D]-FLAG | addgene full sequence | sequence record 394146 | Addgene NGS Result
GACGGATCGGGAGATCTCCCGATCCCCTATGGTGCACTCTCAGTACAATCTGCTCTGATGCCGCATAGTT
AAGCCAGTATCTGCTCCCTGCTTGTGTGTTGGAGGTCGCTGAGTAGTGCGCGAGCAAAATTTAAGCTACA
ACAAGGCAAGGCTTGACCGACAATTGCATGAAGAATCTGCTTAGGGTTAGGCGTTTTGCGCTGCTTCGCG
ATGTACGGGCCAGATATACGCGTTGACATTGATTATTGACTAGTTATTAATAGTAATCAATTACGGGGTC
ATTAGTTCATAGCCCATATATGGAGTTCCGCGTTACATAACTTACGGTAAATGGCCCGCCTGGCTGACCG
CCCAACGACCCCCGCCCATTGACGTCAATAATGACGTATGTTCCCATAGTAACGCCAATAGGGACTTTCC
ATTGACGTCAATGGGTGGAGTATTTACGGTAAACTGCCCACTTGGCAGTACATCAAGTGTATCATATGCC
AAGTACGCCCCCTATTGACGTCAATGACGGTAAATGGCCCGCCTGGCATTATGCCCAGTACATGACCTTA
TGGGACTTTCCTACTTGGCAGTACATCTACGTATTAGTCATCGCTATTACCATGGTGATGCGGTTTTGGC
AGTACATCAATGGGCGTGGATAGCGGTTTGACTCACGGGGATTTCCAAGTCTCCACCCCATTGACGTCAA
TGGGAGTTTGTTTTGGCACCAAAATCAACGGGACTTTCCAAAATGTCGTAACAACTCCGCCCCATTGACG
CAAATGGGCGGTAGGCGTGTACGGTGGGAGGTCTATATAAGCAGAGCTCTCTGGCTAACTAGAGAACCCA
CTGCTTACTGGCTTATCGAAATTAATACGACTCACTATAGGGAGACCCAAGCTTGCCGCCACCATGGATT
ACAAGGATGACGACGATAAGAGCGCGGGCGGATCCGAATTCTGCAGATATCCATCACACTGGCGGCCGCT
CGAGATGTCGTGCGTCAAGTTATGGCCCAGCGGTGCCCCCGCCCCCTTGGTGTCCATCGAGGAACTGGAG
AACCAGGAGCTCGTCGGCAAAGGCGGGTTCGGCACAGTGTTCCGGGCGCAACATAGGAAGTGGGGCTACG
ATGTGGCGGTCAAGATCGTAAACTCGAAGGCGATATCCAGGGAGGTCAAGGCCATGGCAAGTCTGGATAA
CGAATTCGTGCTGCGCCTAGAAGGGGTTATCGAGAAGGTGAACTGGGACCAAGATCCCAAGCCGGCTCTG
GTGACTAAATTCATGGAGAACGGCTCCTTGTCGGGGCTGCTGCAGTCCCAGTGCCCTCGGCCCTGGCCGC
TCCTTTGCCGCCTGCTGAAAGAAGTGGTGCTTGGGATGTTTTACCTGCACGACCAGAACCCGGTGCTCCT
GCACCGGGACCTCAAGCCATCCAACGTCCTGCTGGACCCAGAGCTGCACGTCAAGCTGGCAGATTTTGGC
CTGTCCACATTTCAGGGAGGCTCACAGTCAGGGACAGGGTCCGGGGAGCCAGGGGGCACCCTGGGCTACT
TGGCCCCAGAACTGTTTGTTAACGTAAACCGGAAGGCCGACACAGCCAGTGACGTCTACAGCTTCGGGAT
CCTAATGTGGGCAGTGCTTGCTGGAAGAGAAGTTGAGTTGCCAACCGAACCAGACCTCGTGTACGAAGCA
GTGTGCAACAGGCAGAACCGGCCTTCATTGGCTGAGCTGCCCCAAGCCGGGCCTGAGACTCCCGGCTTAG
AAGGACTGAAGGAGCTAATGCAGCTCTGCTGGAGCAGTGAGCCCAAGGACAGACCCTCCTTCCAGGAATG
CCTACCAAAAACTGATGAAGTCTTCCAGATGGTGGAGAACAATATGAATGCTGCTGTCTCCACGGTAAAG
GATTTCCTGTCTCAGCTCAGGAGCAGCAATAGGAGATTTTCTATCCCAGAGTCAGGCCAAGGAGGGACAG
AAATGGATGGCTTTAGGAGAACCATAGAAAACCAGCACTCTCGTAATGATGTCATGGTTTCTGAGTGGCT
AAACAAACTGAATCTAGAGGAGCCTCCCAGCTCTGTTCCTAAAAAATGCCCGAGCCTTACCAAGAGGAGC
AGGGCACAAGAGGAGCAGGTTCCACAAGCCTGGACAGCAGGCACATCTTCAGATTCGATGGCCCAACCTC
CCCAGACTCCAGAGACCTCAACTTTCAGAAACCAGATGCCCAGCCCTACCTCAACTGGAACACCAAGTCC
TGGACCCCGAGGGAATCAGGGGGCTGAGAGACAAGGCATGAACTGGTCCTGCAGGACCCCGGAGCCAAAT
CCAGTAACAGGGCGACCGCTCGTTAACATATACAACTGCTCTGGGGTGCAAGTTGGAGACAACAACTACT
TGACTATGCAACAGACAACTGCCTTGCCCACATGGGGCTTGGCACCTTCGGGCAAGGGGAGGGGCTTGCA
GCACCCCCCACCAGTAGGTTCGCAAGAAGGCCCTAAAGATCCTGAAGCCTGGAGCAGGCCACAGGGTTGG
TATAATCATAGCGGGAAATAAGGGCCCTATTCTATAGTGTCACCTAAATGCTAGAGCTCGCTGATCAGCC
TCGACTGTGCCTTCTAGTTGCCAGCCATCTGTTGTTTGCCCCTCCCCCGTGCCTTCCTTGACCCTGGAAG
GTGCCACTCCCACTGTCCTTTCCTAATAAAATGAGGAAATTGCATCGCATTGTCTGAGTAGGTGTCATTC
TATTCTGGGGGGTGGGGTGGGGCAGGACAGCAAGGGGGAGGATTGGGAAGACAATAGCAGGCATGCTGGG
GATGCGGTGGGCTCTATGGCTTCTGAGGCGGAAAGAACCAGCTGGGGCTCTAGGGGGTATCCCC
[124 nt withheld, positions 2865-2988]
C
[91 nt withheld, positions 2990-3080]
A
[49 nt withheld, positions 3082-3130]
CCTTTGACGTTGGAGTCCACGTTCTTT
[37 nt withheld, positions 3158-3194]
ACCCTATCTCGGTCTATTCTTTTGATTTATAAGGGATTTTGCCGATTTCGGCCTATTGGTTAAAAAATGA
GCTGATTTAACAAAAATTTAACGCGAATTAATTCTGTGGAATGTGTGTCAGTTAGGGTGTGGAAAGTCCC
CAGGCTCCCCAGCAGGCAGAAGTATGCAAAGCATGCATCTCAATTAGTCAGCAACCAGGTGTGGAAAGTC
CCCAGGCTCCCCAGCAGGCAGAAGTATGCAAAGCATGCATCTCAATTAGTCAGCAACCATAGTCCCGCCC
CTAACTCCGCCCATCCCGCCCCTAACTCCGCCCAGTTCCGCCCATTCTCCGCCCCATGGCTGACTAATTT
TTTTTATTTATGCAGAGGCCGAGGCCGCCTCTGCCTCTGAGCTATTCCAGAAGTAGTGAGGAGGCTTTTT
TGGAGGCCTAGGCTTTTGCAAAAAGCTCCCGGGAGCTTGTATATCCATTTTCGGATCTGATCAAGAGACA
GGATGAGGATCGTTTCGCATGATTGAACAAGATGGATTGCACGCAGGTTCTCCGGCCGCTTGGGTGGAGA
GGCTATTCGGCTATGACTGGGCACAACAGACAATCGGCTGCTCTGATGCCGCCGTGTTCCGGCTGTCAGC
GCAGGGGCGCCCGGTTCTTTTTGTCAAGACCGACCTGTCCGGTGCCCTGAATGAACTGCAGGACGAGGCA
GCGCGGCTATCGTGGCTGGCCACGACGGGCGTTCCTTGCGCAGCTGTGCTCGACGTTGTCACTGAAGCGG
GAAGGGACTGGCTGCTATTGGGCGAAGTGCCGGGGCAGGATCTCCTGTCATCTCACCTTGCTCCTGCCGA
GAAAGTATCCATCATGGCTGATGCAATGCGGCGGCTGCATACGCTTGATCCGGCTACCTGCCCATTCGAC
CACCAAGCGAAACATCGCATCGAGCGAGCACGTACTCGGATGGAAGCCGGTCTTGTCGATCAGGATGATC
TGGACGAAGAGCATCAGGGGCTCGCGCCAGCCGAACTGTTCGCCAGGCTCAAGGCGCGCATGCCCGACGG
CGAGGATCTCGTCGTGACCCATGGCGATGCCTGCTTGCCGAATATCATGGTGGAAAATGGCCGCTTTTCT
GGATTCATCGACTGTGGCCGGCTGGGTGTGGCGGACCGCTATCAGGACATAGCGTTGGCTACCCGTGATA
TTGCTGAAGAGCTTGGCGGCGAATGGGCTGACCGCTTCCTCGTGCTTTACGGTATCGCCGCTCCCGATTC
GCAGCGCATCGCCTTCTATCGCCTTCTTGACGAGTTCTTCTGAGCGGGACTCTGGGGTTCGAAATGACCG
ACCAAGCGACGCCCAACCTGCCATCACGAGATTTCGATTCCACCGCCGCCTTCTATGAAAGGTTGGGCTT
CGGAATCGTTTTCCGGGACGCCGGCTGGATGATCCTCCAGCGCGGGGATCTCATGCTGGAGTTCTTCGCC
CACCCCAACTTGTTTATTGCAGCTTATAATGGTTACAAATAAAGCAATAGCATCACAAATTTCACAAATA
AAGCATTTTTTTCACTGCATTCTAGTTGTGGTTTGTCCAAACTCATCAATGTATCTTATCATGTCTGTAT
ACCGTCGACCTCTAGCTAGAGCTTGGCGTAATCATGGTCATAGCTGTTTCCTGTGTGAAATTGTTATCCG
CTCACAATTCCACACAACATACGAGCCGGAAGCATAAAGTGTAAAGCCTGGGGTGCCTAATGAGTGAGCT
AACTCACATTAATTGCGTTGCGCTCACTGCCCGCTTTCCAGTCGGGAAACCTGTCGTGCCAGCTGCATTA
ATGAATCGGCCAACGCGCGGGGAGAGGCGGTTTGCGTATTGGGCGCTCTTCCGCTTCCTCGCTCACTGAC
TCGCTGCGCTCGGTCGTTCGGCTGCGGCGAGCGGTATCAGCTCACTCAAAGGCGGTAATACGGTTATCCA
CAGAATCAGGGGATAACGCAGGAAAGAACATGTGAGCAAAAGGCCAGCAAAAGGCCAGGAACCGTAAAAA
GGCCGCGTTGCTGGCGTTTTTCCATAGGCTCCGCCCCCCTGACGAGCATCACAAAAATCGACGCTCAAGT
CAGAGGTGGCGAAACCCGACAGGACTATAAAGATACCAGGCGTTTCCCCCTGGAAGCTCCCTCGTGCGCT
CTCCTGTTCCGACCCTGCCGCTTACCGGATACCTGTCCGCCTTTCTCCCTTCGGGAAGCGTGGCGCTTTC
TCATAGCTCACGCTGTAGGTATCTCAGTTCGGTGTAGGTCGTTCGCTCCAAGCTGGGCTGTGTGCACGAA
CCCCCCGTTCAGCCCGACCGCTGCGCCTTATCCGGTAACTATCGTCTTGAGTCCAACCCGGTAAGACACG
ACTTATCGCCACTGGCAGCAGCCACTGGTAACAGGATTAGCAGAGCGAGGTATGTAGGCGGTGCTACAGA
GTTCTTGAAGTGGTGGCCTAACTACGGCTACACTAGAAGAACAGTATTTGGTATCTGCGCTCTGCTGAAG
CCAGTTACCTTCGGAAAAAGAGTTGGTAGCTCTTGATCCGGCAAACAAACCACCGCTGGTAGCGGTGGTT
TTTTTGTTTGCAAGCAGCAGATTACGCGCAGAAAAAAAGGATCTCAAGAAGATCCTTTGATCTTTTCTAC
GGGGTCTGACGCTCAGTGGAACGAAAACTCACGTTAAGGGATTTTGGTCATGAGATTATCAAAAAGGATC
TTCACCTAGATCCTTTTAAATTAAAAATGAAGTTTTAAATCAATCTAAAGTATATATGAGTAAACTTGGT
CTGACAGTTACCAATGCTTAATCAGTGAGGCACCTATCTCAGCGATCTGTCTATTTCGTTCATCCATAGT
TGCCTGACTCCCCGTCGTGTAGATAACTACGATACGGGAGGGCTTACCATCTGGCCCCAGTGCTGCAATG
ATACCGCGAGACCCACGCTCACCGGCTCCAGATTTATCAGCAATAAACCAGCCAGCCGGAAGGGCCGAGC
GCAGAAGTGGTCCTGCAACTTTATCCGCCTCCATCCAGTCTATTAATTGTTGCCGGGAAGCTAGAGTAAG
TAGTTCGCCAGTTAATAGTTTGCGCAACGTTGTTGCCATTGCTACAGGCATCGTGGTGTCACGCTCGTCG
TTTGGTATGGCTTCATTCAGCTCCGGTTCCCAACGATCAAGGCGAGTTACATGATCCCCCATGTTGTGCA
AAAAAGCGGTTAGCTCCTTCGGTCCTCCGATCGTTGTCAGAAGTAAGTTGGCCGCAGTGTTATCACTCAT
GGTTATGGCAGCACTGCATAATTCTCTTACTGTCATGCCATCCGTAAGATGCTTTTCTGTGACTGGTGAG
TACTCAACCAAGTCATTCTGAGAATAGTGTATGCGGCGACCGAGTTGCTCTTGCCCGGCGTCAATACGGG
ATAATACCGCGCCACATAGCAGAACTTTAAAAGTGCTCATCATTGGAAAACGTTCTTCGGGGCGAAAACT
CTCAAGGATCTTACCGCTGTTGAGATCCAGTTCGATGTAACCCACTCGTGCACCCAACTGATCTTCAGCA
TCTTTTACTTTCACCAGCGTTTCTGGGTGAGCAAAAACAGGAAGGCAAAATGCCGCAAAAAAGGGAATAA
GGGCGACACGGAAATGTTGAATACTCATACTCTTCCTTTTTCAATATTATTGAAGCATTTATCAGGGTTA
TTGTCTCATGAGCGGATACATATTTGAATGTATTTAGAAAAATAAACAAATAGGGGTTCCGCGCACATTT
CCCCGAAAAGTGCCACCTGACGTC
Features (pLannotate 1.2.2; 22 found; start..end, strand, type, name):
     28..80      -  misc_feature   bom (fragment): basis of mobility region from pBR322
    235..614     +  enhancer       CMV enhancer: human cytomegalovirus immediate early enhancer
    615..818     +  promoter       CMV promoter: human cytomegalovirus (CMV) immediate early promoter
    814..847     +  LTR            5' LTR (truncated) (fragment): truncated 5' long terminal repeat (LTR) from HIV-1
    863..881     +  promoter       T7 promoter: promoter for bacteriophage T7 RNA polymerase
    907..931     +  CDS            3xFLAG (fragment): three tandem FLAG® epitope tags
    985..2538    +  CDS            RIPK3: RIPK3_HUMAN - Also known as RIP3 From Homo sapiens (Human).
   2551..2569    -  promoter       SP6 promoter: promoter for bacteriophage SP6 RNA polymerase
   2595..2819    +  polyA_signal   bGH poly(A) signal: bovine growth hormone polyadenylation signal
   2823..2844    +  promoter       SV40 promoter (fragment): SV40 enhancer and early promoter
   2865..3293    +  rep_origin     f1 ori (sequence partly withheld): f1 bacteriophage origin of replication; arrow indicates direction of (+) strand synthesis
   3307..3636    +  promoter       SV40 promoter: SV40 enhancer and early promoter
   3703..4494    +  CDS            neo: KKA2_KLEPN - Also known as kan, nptII. Experimental evidence at protein level: Swiss-Prot protein existence level 1. Resistance to kanamycin, neomycin, paromomycin, ribostamycin, butirosin and gentamicin B. From Klebsiella pneumoniae.
   4518..4676    +  CDS            ble (fragment): BLE_KLEPN - Experimental evidence at protein level: Swiss-Prot protein existence level 1. Binding protein with a strong affinity to the bleomycin family of antibiotics. Binds to CL990; an antimitotic-antibiotic compound. From Klebsiella pneumoniae.
   4671..4792    +  polyA_signal   SV40 poly(A) signal: SV40 polyadenylation signal
   4865..4881    -  protein_bind   lac operator: The lac repressor binds to the lac operator to inhibit transcription in E. coli. This inhibition can be relieved by adding lactose or isopropyl-β-D-thiogalactopyranoside (IPTG). lac repressor encoded by lacI
   4889..4919    -  promoter       lac promoter: promoter for the E. coli lac operon
   4934..4955    -  protein_bind   CAP binding site: CAP binding activates transcription in the presence of cAMP. E. coli catabolite activator protein
   4968..5060    -  CDS            lacI (fragment): lac repressor; lacI; The lac repressor binds to the lac operator to inhibit transcription in E. coli. This inhibition can be relieved by adding lactose or isopropyl-β-D-thiogalactopyranoside (IPTG).
   5243..5831    -  rep_origin     ori: high-copy-number ColE1/pMB1/pBR322/pUC origin of replication
   6002..6862    -  CDS            AmpR: β-lactamase; bla; confers resistance to ampicillin, carbenicillin, and related antibiotics
   6863..6967    -  promoter       AmpR promoter: bla
