[The description below was written by a language model from this plasmid's Addgene catalogue record and pLannotate feature annotations shown in this document.]
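Description:
pcDNA3-RIPK3[S199D][S227D]-FLAG is a mammalian expression plasmid of about 7 kb, built on the pcDNA3 backbone, that encodes a phosphomimetic mutant of human receptor-interacting serine/threonine-protein kinase 3 (RIPK3). Serines 199 and 227 are both changed to aspartic acid. According to the record, this double substitution mimics the phosphorylated state, giving a protein that is active for both kinase activity and interaction with MLKL, the downstream effector of necroptosis. The coding sequence is transcribed from the human cytomegalovirus immediate-early enhancer and promoter and terminated by the bovine growth hormone polyadenylation signal. A FLAG epitope is recorded as an N-terminal tag on the backbone. This agrees with the feature table, where a short FLAG-type fragment lies upstream of the RIPK3 open reading frame, even though the plasmid name places FLAG last. T7 and SP6 promoters flank the insert, as is usual for pcDNA3, and can serve for in vitro transcription or as sequencing primer sites.

In E. coli the plasmid is maintained at high copy number through a ColE1/pUC-type origin and selected with ampicillin via the β-lactamase gene. An f1 origin is also present. A separate cassette, consisting of the SV40 early promoter, the neomycin phosphotransferase gene and the SV40 poly(A) signal, allows G418 selection of stably transfected mammalian cells. Other small annotated fragments (HIV-1 LTR, ble, lacI, bom) appear to be short backbone remnants or partial matches rather than functional elements. The associated study concerns RIPK3 regulation in hepatocytes and bile acid-induced inflammation and necroptosis, which suggests the construct is used to express a constitutively active-like RIPK3, detectable through its FLAG tag, in cell-death signalling experiments.
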