Addgene plasmid #199324: pcDNA3-RIPK3[S199D][S227D]-FLAG
Purpose: double mutated phosphorylation site (kinase acitivity and MLKL interaction active)
Depositing lab: Adrian Press. Depositing organization: Universitaetsklinikum Jena. Publication: RIPK3 promoter hypermethylation in hepatocytes protects from bile acid-induced inflammation and necroptosis. Hoff J, Xiong L, Kammann T, Neugebauer S, Micheel JM, Gassler N, Bauer M, Press AT. Cell Death Dis. 2023 Apr 18;14(4):275. doi: 10.1038/s41419-023-05794-0. PubMed 37072399.
Backbone
  Vector backbone: pcDNA3
  Backbone manufacturer: Addgene
  Total vector size (bp): 7014
  Vector type: Mammalian Expression
Growth in bacteria
  Bacterial resistance: Ampicillin, 100 μg/mL
  Growth temperature: 37°C
  Growth strain: DH5alpha
  Copy number: High Copy
Gene/Insert
  Gene/Insert name: Receptor-interacting serine/threonine-protein kinase 3 (alt name: RIPK3)
  Species: H. sapiens (human)
  Mutation: changed Serine 199 and 227 to Aspartic Acid
  Entrez Gene: RIPK3 (a.k.a. RIP3)
  Tag / fusion protein: FLAG (N terminal on backbone)
Terms and licenses: Academic/Nonprofit Terms; Industry Terms: Not Available to Industry
How to cite: pcDNA3-RIPK3[S199D][S227D]-FLAG was a gift from Adrian Press (Addgene plasmid # 199324 ; http://n2t.net/addgene:199324 ; RRID:Addgene_199324)
